>Addgene plasmid #181923 | attB-puro donor.dna | addgene full sequence | sequence record 355626 | Addgene NGS Result
GATGCCAGCTCATTCCTCCCACTCATGATCTATAGATCCCCCGGGCTGCAGGAATTCTACCCACTCTGTC
GATACCCCACCGAGACCCCATTGGGGCCAATACGCCCGCGTTTCTTCCTTTTCCCCACCCCACCCCCCAA
GTTCGGGTGAAGGCCCAGGGCTCGCAGCCAACGTCGGGGCGGCAAGCTTACATCGAGATCCCGGCTTGTC
GACGACGGCGGTCTCCGTCGTCAGGATCATCCGTGAGCAAGGGCGAGGAGCTGTTCACCGGGGTGGTGCC
CATCCTGGTCGAGCTGGACGGCGACGTAAACGGCCACAAGTTCAGCGTGTCCGGCGAGGGCGAGGGCGAT
GCCACCTACGGCAAGCTGACCCTGAAGTTCATCTGCACCACCGGCAAGCTGCCCGTGCCCTGGCCCACCC
TCGTGACCACCCTGACCTACGGCGTGCAGTGCTTCAGCCGCTACCCCGACCACATGAAGCAGCACGACTT
CTTCAAGTCCGCCATGCCCGAAGGCTACGTCCAGGAGCGCACCATCTTCTTCAAGGACGACGGCAACTAC
AAGACCCGCGCCGAGGTGAAGTTCGAGGGCGACACCCTGGTGAACCGCATCGAGCTGAAGGGCATCGACT
TCAAGGAGGACGGCAACATCCTGGGGCACAAGCTGGAGTACAACTACAACAGCCACAACGTCTATATCAT
GGCCGACAAGCAGAAGAACGGCATCAAGGTGAACTTCAAGATCCGCCACAACATCGAGGACGGCAGCGTG
CAGCTCGCCGACCACTACCAGCAGAACACCCCCATCGGCGACGGCCCCGTGCTGCTGCCCGACAACCACT
ACCTGAGCACCCAGTCCGCCCTGAGCAAAGACCCCAACGAGAAGCGCGATCACATGGTCCTGCTGGAGTT
CGTGACCGCCGCCGGGATCACTCTCGGCATGGACGAGCTGTACAAGAGCGGCCTGAGGAGCAGAGCCCAG
GCGAGCAACAGCGCCGTGGACGCCACCATGGGCGATCGCCCGGGAATTGACTAGTGCGGCCGCCTAGGAT
CCATGCCGATAGCGTTGGTTGAGTGGATAACCGTATTACCGCCAAGCTTATGCATGTGCCCGTCAGTGGG
CAGAGCGCACATCGCCCACAGTCCCCGAGAAGTTGGGGGGAGGGGTCGGCAATTGAACCGGTGCCTAGAG
AAGGTGGCGCGGGGTAAACTGGGAAAGTGATGTCGTGTACTGGCTCCGCCTTTTTCCCGAGGGTGGGGGA
GAACCGTATATAAGTGCAGTAGTCGCCGTGAACGTTCTTTTTCGCAACGGGTTTGCCGCCAGAACACAGG
TAAGTGCCGTGTGTGGTTCCCGCGGGCCTGGCCTCTTTACGGGTTATGGCCCTTGCGTGCCTTGAATTAC
TTCCACCTGGCTGCAGTACGTGATTCTTGATCCCGAGCTTCGGGTTGGAAGTGGGTGGGAGAGTTCGAGG
CCTTGCGCTTAAGGAGCCCCTTCGCCTCGTGCTTGAGTTGAGGCCTGGCCTGGGCGCTGGGGCCGCCGCG
TGCGAATCTGGTGGCACCTTCGCGCCTGTCTCGCTGCTTTCGATAAGTCTCTAGCCATTTAAAATTTTTG
ATGACCTGCTGCGACGCTTTTTTTCTGGCAAGATAGTCTTGTAAATGCGGGCCAAGATCTGCACACTGGT
ATTTCGGTTTTTGGGGCCGCGGGCGGCGACGGGGCCCGTGCGTCCCAGCGCACATGTTCGGCGAGGCGGG
GCCTGCGAGCGCGGCCACCGAGAATCGGACGGGGGTAGTCTCAAGCTGGCCGGCCTGCTCTGGTGCCTGG
CCTCGCGCCGCCGTGTATCGCCCCGCCCTGGGCGGCAAGGCTGGCCCGGTCGGCACCAGTTGCGTGAGCG
GAAAGATGGCCGCTTCCCGGCCCTGCTGCAGGGAGCTCAAAATGGAGGACGCGGCGCTCGGGAGAGCGGG
CGGGTGAGTCACCCACACAAAGGAAAAGGGCCTTTCCGTCCTCAGCCGTCGCTTCATGTGACTCCACGGA
GTACCGGGCGCCGTCCAGGCACCTCGATTAGTTCTCGCGCTTTTGGAGTACGTCGTCTTTAGGTTGGGGG
GAGGGGTTTTATGCGATGGAGTTTCCCCACACTGAGTGGGTGGAGACTGAAGTTAGGCCAGCTTGGCACT
TGATGTAATTCTCCTTGGAATTTGCCCTTTTTGAGTTTGGATCTTGGTTCATTCTCAAGCCTCAGACAGT
GGTTCAAAGTTTTTTTCTTCCATTTCAGGTGTCGTGAGCTAGCCCACCATGACCGAGTACAAGCCCACGG
TGCGCCTCGCCACCCGCGACGACGTCCCCCGGGCCGTACGCACCCTCGCCGCCGCGTTCGCCGACTACCC
CGCCACGCGCCACACCGTCGACCCGGACCGCCACATCGAGCGGGTCACCGAGCTGCAAGAACTCTTCCTC
ACGCGCGTCGGGCTCGACATCGGCAAGGTGTGGGTCGCGGACGACGGCGCCGCGGTGGCGGTCTGGACCA
CGCCGGAGAGCGTCGAAGCGGGGGCGGTGTTCGCCGAGATCGGCCCGCGCATGGCCGAGTTGAGCGGTTC
CCGGCTGGCCGCGCAGCAACAGATGGAAGGCCTCCTGGCGCCGCACCGGCCCAAGGAGCCCGCGTGGTTC
CTGGCCACCGTCGGCGTCTCGCCCGACCACCAGGGCAAGGGTCTGGGCAGCGCCGTCGTGCTCCCCGGAG
TGGAGGCGGCCGAGCGCGCCGGGGTGCCCGCCTTCCTGGAGACCTCCGCGCCCCGCAACCTCCCCTTCTA
CGAGCGGCTCGGCTTCACCGTCACCGCCGACGTCGAGGTGCCCGAAGGACCGCGCACCTGGTGCATGACC
CGCAAGCCCGGTGCCGGATCGGGAGAGGGCAGAGGAAGTCTGCTAACATGCGGTGACGTCGAGGAGAATC
CTGGCCCACCGGTCGCCACCAGCGAGCTGATTAAGGAGAACATGCACATGAAGCTGTACATGGAGGGCAC
CGTGGACAACCATCACTTCAAGTGCACATCCGAGGGCGAAGGCAAGCCCTACGAGGGCACCCAGACCATG
AGAATCAAGGTGGTCGAGGGCGGCCCTCTCCCCTTCGCCTTCGACATCCTGGCTACTAGCTTCCTCTACG
GCAGCAAGACCTTCATCAACCACACCCAGGGCATCCCCGACTTCTTCAAGCAGTCCTTCCCTGAGGGCTT
CACATGGGAGAGAGTCACCACATACGAAGACGGGGGCGTGCTGACCGCTACCCAGGACACCAGCCTCCAG
GACGGCTGCCTCATCTACAACGTCAAGATCAGAGGGGTGAACTTCACATCCAACGGCCCTGTGATGCAGA
AGAAAACACTCGGCTGGGAGGCCTTCACCGAGACGCTGTACCCCGCTGACGGCGGCCTGGAAGGCAGAAA
CGACATGGCCCTGAAGCTCGTGGGCGGGAGCCATCTGATCGCAAACATCAAGACCACATATAGATCCAAG
AAACCCGCTAAGAACCTCAAGATGCCTGGCGTCTACTATGTGGACTACAGACTGGAAAGAATCAAGGAGG
CCAACAACGAGACCTACGTCGAGCAGCACGAGGTGGCAGTGGCCAGATACTGCGACCTCCCTAGCAAACT
GGGGCACAAGCTTAATTAAGAATTCTCTAGAGGATCCAGACATGATAAGATACATTGATGAGTTTGGACA
AACCACAACTAGAATGCAGTGAAAAAAATGCTTTATTTGTGAAATTTGTGATGCTATTGCTTTATTTGTA
ACCATTATAAGCTGCAATAAACAAGTTAACAACAACAATTGCATTCATTTTATGTTTCAGGTTCAGGGGG
AGGTGTGGGAGGTTTTTTAAAGCAAGTAAAACCTCTACAAATGTGGTATGGCTGATTATGATCCTGCAAG
CCTCGTCGCCGCGGTTTATTCTGTTGACAATTAATCATCGGCATAGTATATCGGCATAGTATAATACGAC
AAGGTGAGGAACTAAACCATGGGATCGGCCATTGAACAAGATGGATTGCACGCAGGTTCTCCGGCCGCTT
GGGTGGAGAGGCTATTCGGCTATGACTGGGCACAACAGACAATCGGCTGCTCTGATGCCGCCGTGTTCCG
GCTGTCAGCGCAGGGGCGCCCGGTTCTTTTTGTCAAGACCGACCTGTCCGGTGCCCTGAATGAACTGCAG
GACGAGGCAGCGCGGCTATCGTGGCTGGCCACGACGGGCGTTCCTTGCGCAGCTGTGCTCGACGTTGTCA
CTGAAGCGGGAAGGGACTGGCTGCTATTGGGCGAAGTGCCGGGGCAGGATCTCCTGTCATCTCACCTTGC
TCCTGCCGAGAAAGTATCCATCATGGCTGATGCAATGCGGCGGCTGCATACGCTTGATCCGGCTACCTGC
CCATTCGACCACCAAGCGAAACATCGCATCGAGCGAGCACGTACTCGGATGGAAGCCGGTCTTGTCGATC
AGGATGATCTGGACGAAGAGCATCAGGGGCTCGCGCCAGCCGAACTGTTCGCCAGGCTCAAGGCGCGCAT
GCCCGGCGGCGAGGATCTCGTCGTGACCCATGGCGATGCCTGCTTGCCGAATATCATGGTGGAAAATGGC
CGCTTTTCTGGATTCATCGACTGTGGCCGGCTGGGTGTGGCGGACCGCTATCAGGACATAGCGTTGGCTA
CCCGTGATATTGCTGAAGAGCTTGGCGGCGAATGGGCTGACCGCTTCCTCGTGCTTTACGGTATCGCCGC
TCCCGATTCGCAGCGCATCGCCTTCTATCGCCTTCTTGACGAGTTCTTCTGAGCGGGACTCTGGGGTTCG
AATAAAGACCGACCAAGCGACGTCTGAGAGCTCCCTGGCGAATTCGGTACCAATAAAAGAGCTTTATTTT
CATGATCTGTGTGTTGGTTTTTGGCCGCGTTGCTGGCGTTTTTCCATAGGCTCCGCCCCCCTGACGAGCA
TCACAAAAATCGACGCTCAAGTCAGAGGTGGCGAAACCCGACAGGACTATAAAGATACCAGGCGTTTCCC
CCTGGAAGCTCCCTCGTGCGCTCTCCTGTTCCGACCCTGCCGCTTACCGGATACCTGTCCGCCTTTCTCC
CTTCGGGAAGCGTGGCGCTTTCTCATAGCTCACGCTGTAGGTATCTCAGTTCGGTGTAGGTCGTTCGCTC
CAAGCTGGGCTGTGTGCACGAACCCCCCGTTCAGCCCGACCGCTGCGCCTTATCCGGTAACTATCGTCTT
GAGTCCAACCCGGTAAGACACGACTTATCGCCACTGGCAGCAGCCACTGGTAACAGGATTAGCAGAGCGA
GGTATGTAGGCGGTGCTACAGAGTTCTTGAAGTGGTGGCCTAACTACGGCTACACTAGAAGAACAGTATT
TGGTATCTGCGCTCTGCTGAAGCCAGTTACCTTCGGAAAAAGAGTTGGTAGCTCTTGATCCGGCAAACAA
ACCACCGCTGGTAGCGGTGGTTTTTTTGTTTGCAAGCAGCAGATTACGCGCAGAAAAAAAGGATCTCAAG
AAGATCCTTTGATCTTTTCTAGTGTGCG
Features (pLannotate 1.2.2; 12 found; start..end, strand, type, name):
      4..38      +  polyA_signal   PGK poly(A) signal (fragment): mouse phosphoglycerate kinase 1 polyadenylation signal
     35..57      +  misc_feature   MCS (fragment): pBluescript multiple cloning site
    123..139     -  polyA_signal   bGH poly(A) signal (fragment): bovine growth hormone polyadenylation signal
    243..956     +  CDS            EGFP: EGFP is a basic (constitutively fluorescent) green fluorescent protein published in 1996, derived from Aequorea victoria. It is reported to be a rapidly-maturing weak dimer with moderate acid sensitivity.
   1106..2277    +  promoter       EF-1α promoter: strong constitutive promoter for human elongation factor EF-1α
   2289..2885    +  CDS            PuroR: puromycin N-acetyltransferase; pac from Streptomyces alboniger; confers resistance to puromycin
   2961..3659    +  CDS            TagBFP: monomeric blue fluorescent protein mammalian codon-optimized
   3673..3807    -  polyA_signal   SV40 poly(A) signal: SV40 polyadenylation signal
   3830..3913    -  CDS            large T antigen (fragment): large T antigen from SV40 (simian virus 40)
   3943..3990    +  promoter       EM7 promoter: synthetic bacterial promoter&nbsp
   4009..4812    +  CDS            NeoR/KanR: aminoglycoside phosphotransferase from Tn5; aph(3')-II (or nptII); confers resistance to neomycin, kanamycin, and G418 (Geneticin®)
   4941..5529    -  rep_origin     ori: high-copy-number ColE1/pMB1/pBR322/pUC origin of replication
