[The description below was written by a language model from this plasmid's Addgene catalogue record and pLannotate feature annotations shown in this document.]
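Description:
attB-puro donor is a 5,558 bp mammalian plasmid on a pEF1α backbone. It serves as the DNA donor in a two-step, gene-sized integration scheme that combines twin prime editing (twinPE) with the serine integrase Bxb1. It is propagated in E. coli from a high-copy ColE1/pUC-type origin. Kanamycin selection is provided by a Tn5 aminoglycoside phosphotransferase (NeoR/KanR) driven by the small synthetic bacterial EM7 promoter.

The synthetic insert of about 3.5 kb is named attB-EGFP-EF1α-PuroR-T2A-TagBFP. The feature table shows an EGFP coding sequence with no annotated promoter immediately upstream. Downstream of it, a human EF-1α promoter drives puromycin N-acetyltransferase and then TagBFP. According to the insert name these two are linked by a T2A self-cleaving peptide, so both proteins come from one transcript, and an SV40 polyadenylation signal is annotated just downstream on the opposite strand. The Bxb1 attB site and the T2A were not picked up by the automated annotation; from the insert name, attB presumably lies upstream of EGFP, but its exact position is not given. Short fragments of PGK and bGH poly(A) signals, a pBluescript multiple cloning site and SV40 large T antigen also appear, and these look like cloning remnants.

In use, twinPE would first write the partner Bxb1 attachment site into a chosen genomic locus. Bxb1 then recombines that site with the donor's attB, integrating the plasmid cargo. Puromycin resistance and TagBFP allow selection and tracking of cells carrying the donor. The apparently promoterless EGFP may report on-target integration downstream of an endogenous promoter, although the record does not state this explicitly.
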