Addgene plasmid #181923: attB-puro donor.dna
Purpose: attB-puro DNA donor for twinPE and Bxb1 mediated gene-size insertion
Depositing lab: David Liu. Depositing organization: Broad Institute. Publication: Programmable deletion, replacement, integration and inversion of large DNA sequences with twin prime editing. Anzalone AV, Gao XD, Podracky CJ, Nelson AT, Koblan LW, Raguram A, Levy JM, Mercer JAM, Liu DR. Nat Biotechnol. 2022 May;40(5):731-740. doi: 10.1038/s41587-021-01133-w. Epub 2021 Dec 9. PubMed 34887556.
Backbone
  Vector backbone: pEF1α
  Total vector size (bp): 5558
  Vector type: Mammalian Expression
  Selectable markers: Puromycin
Growth in bacteria
  Bacterial resistance: Kanamycin, 50 μg/mL
  Growth temperature: 37°C
  Growth strain: DH5alpha
  Copy number: High Copy
Gene/Insert
  Gene/Insert name: attB-EGFP-EF1α-PuroR-T2A-TagBFP
  Species: Synthetic
  Insert size (bp): 3457
Terms and licenses: Academic/Nonprofit Terms; Industry Terms: Not Available to Industry
How to cite: attB-puro donor.dna was a gift from David Liu (Addgene plasmid # 181923 ; http://n2t.net/addgene:181923 ; RRID:Addgene_181923)
